>Addgene plasmid #16410 | pAAV-Hyg-FHIT | addgene partial sequence | sequence record 22994 | 16410 with mPGK-F
CCTCTTCCTCNTCTCCGGGCCTTTCGAATGGATAGATCCGGAAAGCCTGAACTCACCGCGACGTCTGTCG
AGAAGTTTCTGATCGAAAAGTTCGACAGCGTCTCCGACCTGATGCAGCTCTCGGAGGGCGAAGAATCTCG
TGCTTTCAGCTTCGATGTAGGAGGGCGTGGATATGTCCTGCGGGTAAATAGCTGCGCCGATGGTTTCTAC
AAAGATCGTTATGTTTATCGGCACTTTGCATCGGCCGCGCTCCCGATTCCGGAAGTGCTTGACATTGGGG
AATTCAGCGAGAGCCTGACCTATTGCATCTCCCGCCGTGCACAGGGTGTCACGTTGCAAGACCTGCCTGA
AACCGAACTGCCCGCTGTTCTGCAGCCGGTCGCGGAGGCCATGGATGCGATCGCTGCGGCCGATCTTAGC
CAGACGAGCGGGTTCGGCCCATTCGGACCGCAAGGAATCGGTCAATACACTACATGGCGTGATTTCATAT
GCGCGATTGCTGATCCCCATGTGTATCACTGGCAAACTGTGATGGACGACACCGTCAGTGCGTCCGTCGC
GCAGGCTCTCGATGAGCTGATGCTTTGGGCCGAGGACTGCCCCGAAGTCCGGCACCTCGTGCACGCGGAT
TTCGGCTCCAACAATGTCCTGACGGACAATGGCCGCATAACAGCGGTCATTGACTGGAGCGAGGNGATGT
TCGGGGATTCCCAATACGAGGTCGCCAACATCTTCTTCTGGANGCCGTGGNTNGGCTTGTATGGAGCAGC
AGACGCGCTACTTCNAGCGGANGCATCCGGANCTNGCNGNATC
