[The description below was written by a language model from this plasmid's Addgene catalogue record.]
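Description:
pAAV-Hyg-FHIT is a recombinant adeno-associated virus gene-targeting plasmid built on the pAAV-MCS backbone (about 4 kb without insert) and designed for knocking out the human FHIT gene in somatic cells. It is propagated in E. coli under ampicillin selection; the copy number is not recorded. No feature table accompanies the entry, so individual elements cannot be confirmed. pAAV-MCS-type backbones generally supply the AAV inverted terminal repeats, which allow the intervening DNA to be packaged into viral particles when helper functions are provided in a packaging cell line.

The payload is a FHIT hygromycin targeting cassette of human origin, cloned between NotI sites (the record does not state whether those sites survive). According to the depositor's comments, the construct is used to generate a 1165 bp deletion in FHIT that removes exon 8 together with surrounding intronic sequence. In targeting vectors of this kind, a drug-resistance marker, here hygromycin, is normally flanked by homology arms from the target locus. After the packaged virus infects the cells, homologous recombination replaces the intervening genomic segment with the marker, and hygromycin selection enriches for cells that have integrated the cassette. The lengths of the arms, the promoter or other arrangement driving hygromycin resistance, and any recombinase sites for marker removal are not given in the record, which points to the depositor's map and the associated article for those details. Although the plasmid is catalogued as a mammalian expression and AAV vector, its purpose is disruption of the endogenous gene rather than expression of FHIT. It belongs to a set of tools developed to simplify the production of human somatic cell knockouts using rAAV.
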