Addgene plasmid #16410: pAAV-Hyg-FHIT
Depositing lab: Bert Vogelstein. Depositing organization: Johns Hopkins University and School of Medicine. Publication: Facile methods for generating human somatic cell gene knockouts using recombinant adeno-associated viruses. Kohli M, Rago C, Lengauer C, Kinzler KW, Vogelstein B. Nucleic Acids Res. 2004 . 32(1):e3. 10.1093/nar/gnh009 PubMed 14704360.
Backbone
  Vector backbone: pAAV-MCS
  Backbone manufacturer: Stratagene
  Backbone size w/o insert (bp): 4000
  Vector type: Mammalian Expression, AAV ; adeno-associated viral
  Selectable markers: Hygromycin
Growth in bacteria
  Bacterial resistance: Ampicillin, 100 μg/mL
  Growth temperature: 37°C
  Growth strain: DH5alpha
  Copy number: Unknown
Gene/Insert
  Gene/Insert name: FHIT Hyg targeting (alt name: FHIT)
  Species: H. sapiens (human)
  Entrez Gene: FHIT (a.k.a. AP3Aase, FRA3B)
  Cloning method: Restriction Enzyme; 5′ cloning site NotI (unknown if destroyed); 3′ cloning site NotI (unknown if destroyed)
  Sequencing primers: 5′ n/a
Terms and licenses: Academic/Nonprofit Terms; Industry Terms: Not Available to Industry
Depositor comments: pAAV-Hyg-FHIT is used to generate a 1165 bp deletion of FHIT that includes exon 8 and surrounding intronic sequences. See author's map and article for more information.
How to cite: pAAV-Hyg-FHIT was a gift from Bert Vogelstein (Addgene plasmid # 16410 ; http://n2t.net/addgene:16410 ; RRID:Addgene_16410)
